>Addgene plasmid #53709 | pMiR-CIP2A-miR-375-mutD | depositor partial sequence | sequence record 83955 | pMiR-CIP2A-miR-375-mutD sequence 1200 bps
AAGGCCAAAGGTGCTAAGGATGACGGCAAGTTGGACGCCCGCAAGATCCGCGAGATTCTCATTAAGGCCA
AGAAGGGCGGAAAGATCGCCGTGTAACAATTGGCAGAGCTCAGAATTCGGCACGAGCGGCACGATGAGAA
TATCTGACATAATGGATGTATATGAAATGAAACTATCCACATTAGCTTCCAAAGAAAGCAGGCTACAAGA
TCTTTTGGAAACAAAAGCTCTAGCCCTTGCACAGGCTGATAGACTGATTGCTCAGCATCGCTGTCAAAGA
ACTCAAGCTGAAACAGAGGCACGGACACTTGCTAGTATGTTGAGAGAAGTTGAGAGAAAAAATGAAGAGC
TTAGTGTGTTGCTGAAGGCGCAGCAAGTTGAATCAGAAAGAGCGCAGAGTGATATTGAGCATCTCTTTCA
ACATAATAGGAAGTTAGAGTCTGTGGCTGAAGAACATGAAATACTGACAAAATCCTACATGGAACTTCTT
CAGAGAAATGAAAGTACTGAAAAGAAGAATAAAGATTTACAGATCACATGTGATTCTCTGAATAAACAAA
TTGAGACAGTGAAAAAGTTGAATGAGTCACTCAAGGATTGTAATGAAAAAAGTATTGCCCAATTAATAGA
GAAAGAAGAACAGAGAAAAGAAGTACAGAATCAGCTAGTAGACAGAGAACATAAGCTAGCAAATTTGCAT
CAAAAAACAAAAGTACAAGAAGAAAAGATTAAAACCTTACAAAAGGAAAGGGAAGATAAGGAAGAAACCA
TTGATATCCTTAGAAAAGAATTAAGCAGAACAGAACAGATAAGAAAAGAGTTGAGCATTAAGGCTTCCTC
CCTAGAGGTTCAAAAGGCACAATTAGAAGGTCGTTTGGAAGAGAAAGAGTCCTTGGTGAAACTTCAGCAA
GAGGAATTGAACAAACACTCCCACATGATAGCAATGATCCACAGTTTAAGTGGTGGAAAAATAAATCCAG
AACTGTGAATCTCAGTATATAGACATTATGGCATTTTGGAAATTTGTAATCTCATGATATTTTTGATGTT
ATTTTATTCTATTGNAGGGGGTGGGTAGGGGAGTTAAATTTGTGACCTCCGTAACATAGGAAGTTATTAT
CTAATTAAGTAAGACCTTGATTCTGTTGCATGGTNTTANTGNTANTGCATAGNAATANTTTCTAAGTTTT
ACATTTNTTG
