>Addgene plasmid #53709 | pMiR-CIP2A-miR-375-mutD | addgene partial sequence | sequence record 90807 | TK-pA-R 5'-ttgtctccttccgtgtttca-3'
GGGTGGGCGAAGAACTCCAGCATGAGATCCCCGCGCTGGAGGATCATCCAGCCGGCGTCCCGGAAAACGA
TTCCGAAGCCCAACCTTTCATAGAAGGCGGCGGTGGAATCGAAATCTCGTGATGGCAGGTTGGGCGTCGC
TTGGTCGGTCATTTTCTTCGAATCTAGATGCCGCGGCCGCTCTAGAAGTACTCTCGAGTTTTTTTTTTTT
TTTTTTACTTTACTTTTTACTTTTACTCTCTCTATATTTTTATTTTGTAATCTTTAGGACTGTTATACCA
AGAAAGTTTGGTCTTAAGATCTAAATAATCACAAATGAGAATAAATAAGACAGGCAAAACAGAATAGAAA
GCAACTAAGAAAAAGGAAAGAACCTTAGAAAAATGATAATGGAGGTTAAAAATGATTTTCTAATGTAAGA
ACCAAAGAAAACCTTAAGCCATAAAAGCCAGAAACAAAAAGTAAAACTTAGAAAATTAAATTTCTATTCA
AACTATCAAATAAAAAACATGCAACAGATCAGGGTCTTTACTAAATTAGATAATAACTTCTTATTGTTAC
GAAGTCACAAATTAACTCCCCTACCCACCCCCCCTCCAATAGATAAATACATCAAAAATATCATGAGATT
ACAAATTCCAAAATGCCATAATGTCTATATACTGAGATTCACAGTTTCTGGATTTATTTTTCCACCACTT
AAACTGTGGATCATTGCTATCATGTGGGAGTGTTTGTTCAATTCCTCTTGCTGAAGTTTCACCAAGGACT
CTTTCTCTTCCAAACGACCTTCTAATTGTGCCTTTTGAACCTCTAGGGAGGAAGCCTTAATGCTCAACTC
TTTTCTTATCTGTTCTGTTCTGCTTAATTCTTTTCTAAGGATATCAATGGTTTCTTCCTTATCTTCCCTT
TCCTTTTGTAAGGTTTTAATC
