>Addgene plasmid #53709 | pMiR-CIP2A-miR-375-mutD | addgene partial sequence | sequence record 90820 | CMV-F 5'-CGCAAATGGGCGGTAGGCGTG-3'
CTATATAAGCAGAGCTCGTTTAGTGAACCGTCAGAATTTTGTAATACGACTCACTATAGGGCGGCCGGGA
ATCGTCGACTGGATCCAGTACCGAGGAGATCTGCGCCGCGTTCGCCATGAGCGAGCTGATCAAGGAGAAC
ATGCACATGAAGCTGTACATGGAGGGCACCGTGAACAACCACCACTTCAAGTGCACATCCGAGGGCGAAG
GCAAGCCCTACGAGGGCACCCAGACCATGAAGATCAAGGTGGTCGAGGGCGGCCCTCTCCCCTTCGCCTT
CGACATCCTGGCTACCAGCTTCATGTACGGCAGCAAAGCCTTCATCAACCACACCCAGGGCATCCCCGAC
TTCTTTAAGCAGTCCTTCCCTGAGGGCTTCACATGGGAGAGAATCACCACATACGAAGACGGGGGCGTGC
TGACCGCTACCCAGGACACCAGCTTCCAGAACGGCTGCATCATCTACAACGTCAAGATCAACGGGGTGAA
CTTCCCATCCAACGGCCCTGTGATGCAGAAGAAAACACGCGGCTGGGAGGCCAACACCGAGATGCTGTAC
CCCGCTGACGGCGGCCTGAGAGGCCACAGCCAGATGGCCCTGAAGCTCGTGGGCGGGGGCTACCTGCACT
GCTCCTTCAAGACCACATACAGATCCAAGAAACCCGCTAAGAACCTCAAGATGCCCGGCTTCCACTTCGT
GGACCACAGACTGGAAAGAATCAAGGAGGCCGACAAAGAGACCTACGTCGAGCAGCACGAGATGGCTGTG
GCCAAGTACTGCGACCTCCCTAGCAAACTGGGGCACAGATCGCGTCCCTCGAGCAGAAACTCATCTCAGA
AGAGGATCTGGCAGCAAATGATATCCTGGATTACAAGGATGACGACGATAAGGTTTAAACGGCCGGCCGC
GGTCATAGCTGTTTCCTGAACAGATCCCGGGTGGCATCCCTGTGACCCCTCCCCAGTGCCTCTCCTGGCC
CTGGAAGTTGCCACTCCAGTGCCCACCAGCCTTGTCCTAATAAAATTAAGTTGCATCATTTT
