>Addgene plasmid #53709 | pMiR-CIP2A-miR-375-mutD | addgene partial sequence | sequence record 90824 | Fluc-F1 5'-AGAAGCTGCGCGGTGGTGTTGTG-3'
CCTAAAGGACTGACCGGCAAGTTGGACGCCCGCAAGATCCGCGAGATTCTCATTAAGGCCAAGAAGGGCG
GAAAGATCGCCGTGTAACAATTGGCAGAGCTCAGAATTCGGCACGAGCGGCACGATGAGAATATCTGACA
TAATGGATGTATATGAAATGAAACTATCCACATTAGCTTCCAAAGAAAGCAGGCTACAAGATCTTTTGGA
AACAAAAGCTCTAGCCCTTGCACAGGCTGATAGACTGATTGCTCAGCATCGCTGTCAAAGAACTCAAGCT
GAAACAGAGGCACGGACACTTGCTAGTATGTTGAGAGAAGTTGAGAGAAAAAATGAAGAGCTTAGTGTGT
TGCTGAAGGCGCAGCAAGTTGAATCAGAAAGAGCGCAGAGTGATATTGAGCATCTCTTTCAACATAATAG
GAAGTTAGAGTCTGTGGCTGAAGAACATGAAATACTGACAAAATCCTACATGGAACTTCTTCAGAGAAAT
GAAAGTACTGAAAAGAAGAATAAAGATTTACAGATCACATGTGATTCTCTGAATAAACAAATTGAGACAG
TGAAAAAGTTGAATGAGTCACTCAAGGATTGTAATGAAAAAAGTATTGCCCAATTAATAGAGAAAGAAGA
ACAGAGAAAAGAAGTACAGAATCAGCTAGTAGACAGAGAACATAAGCTAGCAAATTTGCATCAAAAAACA
AAAGTACAAGAAGAAAAGATTAAAACCTTACAAAAGGAAAGGGAAGATAAGGAAGAAACCATTGATATCC
TTAGAAAAGAATTAAGCAGAACAGAACAGATAAGAAAAGAGTTGAGCATTAAGGCTTCCTCCCTAGAGGT
TCAAAAGGCACAATTAGAAGGTCGTTTGGAAGAGAAAGAGTCCTTGGTGAAACTTCAGCAAGAGGAATTG
AACAAACACTCCCACATGATAGCAATGATCCACAGTTTAAGTGGTGGAAAAATAAATCCAGAAACTGTGA
ATCTCAGTATATAGACATTATGGCATTTTGGAATTTGTAATCTCATGATATTT
