[The description below was written by a language model from this plasmid's Addgene catalogue record.]
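Description:
pMiR-CIP2A-miR-375-mutD is a luciferase reporter plasmid built on the commercial pMiR-Target backbone, a vector designed for testing microRNA–target interactions in mammalian cells. The backbone is about 7.9 kb and the finished construct about 9.2 kb. It is propagated in standard E. coli cloning strains under kanamycin selection; its copy number is recorded as unknown. The record includes no feature table, so the promoter driving the reporter, the origin of replication and any additional markers or reporters on the backbone are not stated.

The insert is a roughly 1.3 kb fragment of human CIP2A (also known as KIAA1524 or p90), cloned between EcoRI and NotI sites that both remain intact. In miRNA target reporters of this type, the candidate target sequence is normally placed downstream of the luciferase coding region, so that miRNA binding to the fragment lowers luciferase output; the exact placement here is not spelled out in the record. This version carries a point mutation in the miR-375 binding site designated "D", one of several miR-375 sites studied in CIP2A. The associated work concerns repression of CIP2A by miR-375 through multiple interactions within its coding sequence, with downstream effects on MYC expression. The precise nucleotide changes are not given in the record.

The plasmid is intended for luciferase reporter assays in which its response to miR-375 is compared with that of a wild-type CIP2A reporter and other site mutants. Loss or reduction of miR-375-dependent repression would indicate that site D contributes functionally to the regulation of CIP2A.
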