Addgene plasmid #53709: pMiR-CIP2A-miR-375-mutD
Purpose: Luciferase reporter assay for CIP2A with point mutation on miR-375 binding site
Depositing lab: Edward Chan. Depositing organization: University of Florida. Publication: Tumor suppressor miR-375 regulates MYC expression via repression of CIP2A coding sequence through multiple miRNA-mRNA interactions. Jung HM, Patel RS, Phillips BL, Wang H, Cohen DM, Reinhold WC, Chang LJ, Yang LJ, Chan EK. Mol Biol Cell. 2013 Jun;24(11):1638-48, S1-7. doi: 10.1091/mbc.E12-12-0891. Epub 2013 Apr 3. PubMed 23552692.
Backbone
  Vector backbone: pMiR-Target
  Backbone manufacturer: Origene
  Backbone size w/o insert (bp): 7900
  Total vector size (bp): 9200
  Vector type: Luciferase
Growth in bacteria
  Bacterial resistance: Kanamycin, 50 μg/mL
  Growth temperature: 37°C
  Growth strain: DH5alpha
  Copy number: Unknown
Gene/Insert
  Gene/Insert name: CIP2A (alt names: p90; KIAA1524)
  Species: H. sapiens (human)
  Insert size (bp): 1300
  Mutation: Mutation on miR-375 binding site D (refer to citation)
  GenBank ID: NM_020890.2
  Entrez Gene: CIP2A (a.k.a. KIAA1524, NOCIVA, p90)
  Cloning method: Restriction Enzyme; 5′ cloning site EcoR1 (not destroyed); 3′ cloning site Not1 (not destroyed)
  Sequencing primers: 5′ AGAAGCTGCGCGGTGGTGTTGTG; 3′ CTGGAGGATCATCCAGCCGGCGT
Terms and licenses: Academic/Nonprofit Terms; Industry Terms: Not Available to Industry
How to cite: pMiR-CIP2A-miR-375-mutD was a gift from Edward Chan (Addgene plasmid # 53709 ; http://n2t.net/addgene:53709 ; RRID:Addgene_53709)
